>Addgene plasmid #221617 | AAV-hSyn-ZipT-mScarlet-KV2.1 | addgene full sequence | sequence record 442086 | Addgene NGS Result
TTCCTCGCTCACTGACTCGCTGCGCTCGGTCGTTCGGCTGCGGCGAGCGGTATCAGCTCACTCAAAGGCG
GTAATACGGTTATCCACAGAATCAGGGGATAACGCAGGAAAGAACATGTGAGCAAAAGGCCAGCAAAAGG
CCAGGAACCGTAAAAAGGCCGCGTTGCTGGCGTTTTTCCATAGGCTCCGCCCCCCTGACGAGCATCACAA
AAATCGACGCTCAAGTCAGAGGTGGCGAAACCCGACAGGACTATAAAGATACCAGGCGTTTCCCCCTGGA
AGCTCCCTCGTGCGCTCTCCTGTTCCGACCCTGCCGCTTACCGGATACCTGTCCGCCTTTCTCCCTTCGG
GAAGCGTGGCGCTTTCTCATAGCTCACGCTGTAGGTATCTCAGTTCGGTGTAGGTCGTTCGCTCCAAGCT
GGGCTGTGTGCACGAACCCCCCGTTCAGCCCGACCGCTGCGCCTTATCCGGTAACTATCGTCTTGAGTCC
AACCCGGTAAGACACGACTTATCGCCACTGGCAGCAGCCACTGGTAACAGGATTAGCAGAGCGAGGTATG
TAGGCGGTGCTACAGAGTTCTTGAAGTGGTGGCCTAACTACGGCTACACTAGAAGAACAGTATTTGGTAT
CTGCGCTCTGCTGAAGCCAGTTACCTTCGGAAAAAGAGTTGGTAGCTCTTGATCCGGCAAACAAACCACC
GCTGGTAGCGGTGGTTTTTTTGTTTGCAAGCAGCAGATTACGCGCAGAAAAAAAGGATCTCAAGAAGATC
CTTTGATCTTTTCTACGGGGTCTGACGCTCAGTGGAACGAAAACTCACGTTAAGGGATTTTGGTCATGAG
ATTATCAAAAAGGATCTTCACCTAGATCCTTTTAAATTAAAAATGAAGTTTTAAATCAATCTAAAGTATA
TATGAGTAAACTTGGTCTGACAGTTACCAATGCTTAATCAGTGAGGCACCTATCTCAGCGATCTGTCTAT
TTCGTTCATCCATAGTTGCCTGACTCCCCGTCGTGTAGATAACTACGATACGGGAGGGCTTACCATCTGG
CCCCAGTGCTGCAATGATACCGCGAGACCCACGCTCACCGGCTCCAGATTTATCAGCAATAAACCAGCCA
GCCGGAAGGGCCGAGCGCAGAAGTGGTCCTGCAACTTTATCCGCCTCCATCCAGTCTATTAATTGTTGCC
GGGAAGCTAGAGTAAGTAGTTCGCCAGTTAATAGTTTGCGCAACGTTGTTGCCATTGCTACAGGCATCGT
GGTGTCACGCTCGTCGTTTGGTATGGCTTCATTCAGCTCCGGTTCCCAACGATCAAGGCGAGTTACATGA
TCCCCCATGTTGTGCAAAAAAGCGGTTAGCTCCTTCGGTCCTCCGATCGTTGTCAGAAGTAAGTTGGCCG
CAGTGTTATCACTCATGGTTATGGCAGCACTGCATAATTCTCTTACTGTCATGCCATCCGTAAGATGCTT
TTCTGTGACTGGTGAGTACTCAACCAAGTCATTCTGAGAATAGTGTATGCGGCGACCGAGTTGCTCTTGC
CCGGCGTCAATACGGGATAATACCGCGCCACATAGCAGAACTTTAAAAGTGCTCATCATTGGAAAACGTT
CTTCGGGGCGAAAACTCTCAAGGATCTTACCGCTGTTGAGATCCAGTTCGATGTAACCCACTCGTGCACC
CAACTGATCTTCAGCATCTTTTACTTTCACCAGCGTTTCTGGGTGAGCAAAAACAGGAAGGCAAAATGCC
GCAAAAAAGGGAATAAGGGCGACACGGAAATGTTGAATACTCATACTCTTCCTTTTTCAATATTATTGAA
GCATTTATCAGGGTTATTGTCTCATGAGCGGATACATATTTGAATGTATTTAGAAAAATAAACAAATAGG
GGTTCCGCGCACATTTCCCCGAAAAGTGCCACCTAAATTGTAAGCGTTAATATTTTGTTAAAATTCGCGT
TAAATTTTTGTTAAATCAGCTCATTTTTTAACCAATAGGCCGAAATCGGCAAAATCCCTTATAAATCAAA
AGAATAGACCGAGATAGGGT
[37 nt withheld, positions 2051-2087]
AAAGAACGTGGACTCCAACGTCAAAGG
[49 nt withheld, positions 2115-2163]
T
[91 nt withheld, positions 2165-2255]
G
[124 nt withheld, positions 2257-2380]
CCCATTCGCCATTCAGGCTGCGCAACTGTTGGGAAGGGCGATCGGTGCGGGCCTCTTCGCTATTACGCCA
GCTGCGCGCTCGCTCGCTCACTGAGGCCGCCCGGGCAAAGCCCGGGCGTCGGGCGACCTTTGGTCGCCCG
GCCTCAGTGAGCGAGCGAGCGCGCAGAGAGGGAGTGGCCAACTCCATCACTAGGGGTTCCTTGTAGTTAA
TGATTAACCCGCCATGCTACTTATCTACGTAGCCATGCTCTAGGAAGATCTCTGCAGAGGGCCCTGCGTA
TGAGTGCAAGTGGGTTTTAGGACCAGGATGAGGCGGGGTGGGGGTGCCTACCTGACGACCGACCCCGACC
CACTGGACAAGCACCCAACCCCCATTCCCCAAATTGCGCATCCCCTATCAGAGAGGGGGAGGGGAAACAG
GATGCGGCGAGGCGCGTGCGCACTGCCAGCTTCAGCACCGCGGACAGTGCCTTCGCCCCCGCCTGGCGGC
GCGCGCCACCGCCGCCTCAGCACTGAAGGCGCGCTGACGTCACTCGCCGGTCCCCCGCAAACTCCCCTTC
CCGGCCACCTTGGTCGCGTCCGCGCCGCCGCCGGCCCAGCCGGACCGCACCACGCGAGGCGCGAGATAGG
GGGGCACGGGCGCGACCATCTGCGCTGCGGCGCCGGCGACTCAGCGCTGCCTCAGTCTGCGGTGGGCAGC
GGAGGAGTCGTGTCGTGCCTGAGAGCGCAGTCGAATTCAAGCTTGGATCCATGGCCGCCCTCCATCAGGC
TCTGGAGGAGCTGGGACAGGGAGCCAGCAGGCACCTCCTGTACAGAGCCCCCGAGGAGATGGTGTATGGC
AAGTGGGTGGAGGCCAACCCTAGGTGCATCGAACTGCACGACCACTCCGACTACGTGTACGTGTTCCAGC
TGTGCTTCGCCGTGGTGTGCGCCTGCCAGGTGATCTTCATGTTCACCAGGGCCCCCAACGTGGGCTGGGA
AGCCATCTATCTGCCCCTGGCCGAGGTCGTGACCTACAGCATTGCCGCCAACGGAGAGGGCGTGCTGAGG
ATGGCCGACGGCAGGTACTTCAATTTCGCCAAACTGGCCGGATGGGCCGTGTGCTGCCCCATTATGCTCA
TCCAGATCGGAGGCATGGCCCAGATCAAGTACAGGACCATCCCCCTGAACAACGTGGTGCTGGCCGCTAG
CCTGAATAGGACCATCTTCGGCATGGCCAGCGCCATCACAGCCTCCGACCCTGCTAGATGGGGCTTTTAC
TTCTGCGCCTGGATCTGTTACCTGACCGAGGTCGGCATCACCCTGACCATCATGGCCGTGGCCATCAGCG
ACTTCAGCAAGATCAAGACAGAGCTCGGCCAGTGGGTGGTGGGCCGTATTCAAACCATGAGGATCATCTT
TCTGGTCGCCTGGACCAGCTTCCCCGTCGTGTGGGTGCTGGGCTACACCGGATTCTGCGTGATCCACGAG
GACTACATCGCCCTGCTGTATCTGTTCGCCGACCTGCTCTCCAAGAACACCTGGGGAGTGATGATGTGGC
ATACCACCTGGGTGAAACTCAACGGCAAATGGGACAGGGAATTTGCCGCCGCCGGAGGACACGAGGCTCT
GAAGAAGGCCCTGGAGCAGGACGTGGAAATCGGCGCCGGCGAGAAGAACCAGAACCAGCTGACCGCCAGG
CAGGCGGCCGCAATGGTGAGCAAGGGCGAGGCAGTGATCAAGGAGTTCATGCGGTTCAAGGTGCACATGG
AGGGCTCCATGAACGGCCACGAGTTCGAGATCGAGGGCGAGGGCGAGGGCCGCCCCTACGAGGGCACCCA
GACCGCCAAGCTGAAGGTGACCAAGGGTGGCCCCCTGCCCTTCTCCTGGGACATCCTGTCCCCTCAGTTC
ATGTACGGCTCCAGGGCCTTCACCAAGCACCCCGCCGACATCCCCGACTACTATAAGCAGTCCTTCCCCG
AGGGCTTCAAGTGGGAGCGCGTGATGAACTTCGAGGACGGCGGCGCCGTGACCGTGACCCAGGACACCTC
CCTGGAGGACGGCACCCTGATCTACAAGGTGAAGCTCCGCGGCACCAACTTCCCTCCTGACGGCCCCGTA
ATGCAGAAGAAGACAATGGGCTGGGAAGCGTCCACCGAGCGGTTGTACCCCGAGGACGGCGTGCTGAAGG
GCGACATTAAGATGGCCCTGCGCCTGAAGGACGGCGGGCGCTACCTGGCGGACTTCAAGACCACCTACAA
GGCCAAGAAGCCCGTGCAGATGCCCGGCGCCTACAACGTGGACCGCAAGTTGGACATCACCTCCCACAAC
GAGGACTACACCGTGGTGGAACAGTACGAACGCTCCGAGGGCCGCCACTCCACCGGCGGCATGGACGAGC
TGTACAAGCAGTCCCAACCCATACTGAACACGAAGGAAATGGCTCCTCAAAGTAAACCGCCCGAAGAACT
CGAAATGAGTTCAATGCCATCACCTGTGGCTCCGCTTCCCGCCCGCACGGAAGGTGTCATCGACATGCGA
AGCATGTCTAGTATTGACTCATTTATTAGCTGCGCCACCGATTTCCCTGAAGCTACTCGGTTCTAATCTA
GAATAATCAACCTCTGGATTACAAAATTTGTGAAAGATTGACTGGTATTCTTAACTATGTTGCTCCTTTT
ACGCTATGTGGATACGCTGCTTTAATGCCTTTGTATCATGCTATTGCTTCCCGTATGGCTTTCATTTTCT
CCTCCTTGTATAAATCCTGGTTAGTTCTTGCCACGGCGGAACTCATCGCCGCCTGCCTTGCCCGCTGCTG
GACAGGGGCTCGGCTGTTGGGCACTGACAATTCCGTGGTGTTTATTTGTGAAATTTGTGATGCTATTGCT
TTATTTGTAACCATCACTAGTTAGGCTTTATTTGTGAAATTTGTGATGCTATTGCTTTATTTGTAACCAT
TATAAGCTGCAATAAACAAGTTAACAACAACAATTGCATTCATTTTATGTTTCAGGTTCAGGGGGAGATG
TGGGAGGTTTTTTAAAATCGATAAGGATCTTCCTAGAGCATGGCTACGTAGATAAGTAGCATGGCGGGTT
AATCATTAACTACAAGGAACCCCTAGTGATGGAGTTGGCCACTCCCTCTCTGCGCGCTCGCTCGCTCACT
GAGGCCGGGCGACCAAAGGTCGCCCGACGCCCGGGCTTTGCCCGGGCGGCCTCAGTGAGCGAGCGAGCGC
GCAGCTGCATTAATGAATCGGCCAACGCGCGGGGAGAGGCGGTTTGCGTATTGGGCGCTCTTCCGC
Features (pLannotate 1.2.2; 15 found; start..end, strand, type, name):
    175..763     -  rep_origin     ori: high-copy-number ColE1/pMB1/pBR322/pUC origin of replication
    934..1794    -  CDS            AmpR: β-lactamase; bla; confers resistance to ampicillin, carbenicillin, and related antibiotics
   1795..1899    -  promoter       AmpR promoter: bla
   1952..2380    -  rep_origin     f1 ori (sequence partly withheld): f1 bacteriophage origin of replication; arrow indicates direction of (+) strand synthesis
   2385..2454    -  CDS            lacZα (fragment): LacZα fragment of β-galactosidase; lacZ fragment
   2449..2581    -  repeat_region  AAV2 ITR (fragment): inverted terminal repeat of adeno-associated virus serotype 2 inverted
   2663..3110    +  promoter       hSyn promoter: human synapsin I promoter; confers neuron-specific expression (Kügler et al., 2003)
   4073..4768    +  CDS            mScarlet: mScarlet is a basic (constitutively fluorescent) red fluorescent protein published in 2016, derived from synthetic construct. It has moderate acid sensitivity.
   4769..4963    +  CDS            Kcnb1 (fragment): KCNB1_MOUSE - Experimental evidence at protein level: Swiss-Prot protein existence level 1. Voltage-gated potassium channel that mediates transmembrane potassium transport in excitable membranes, primarily in the brain, but also in the pancreas and cardiovascular system. Contributes to the regulation of the action potential (AP) repolarization, duration and frequency of repetitive AP firing in neurons, muscle cells and endocrine cells and plays a role in homeostatic attenuation of electrical excitability throughout the brain (PubMed:14684365, PubMed:19383458, PubMed:24494598). Plays also a rol
   4975..5132    +  misc_feature   WPRE (fragment): woodchuck hepatitis virus posttranscriptional regulatory element
   5138..5222    +  misc_feature   WPRE (fragment): woodchuck hepatitis virus posttranscriptional regulatory element
   5221..5264    -  polyA_signal   SV40 poly(A) signal (fragment): SV40 polyadenylation signal
   5275..5342    -  polyA_signal   SV40 poly(A) signal (fragment): SV40 polyadenylation signal
   5475..5608    +  repeat_region  AAV2 ITR: inverted terminal repeat of adeno-associated virus serotype 2 inverted
   5602..5658    -  CDS            lacI (fragment): lac repressor; lacI; The lac repressor binds to the lac operator to inhibit transcription in E. coli. This inhibition can be relieved by adding lactose or isopropyl-β-D-thiogalactopyranoside (IPTG).
