[The description below was written by a language model from this plasmid's Addgene catalogue record and pLannotate feature annotations shown in this document.]
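Description:
AAV-hSyn-ZipT-mScarlet-KV2.1 is an AAV2-based transfer plasmid for packaging recombinant adeno-associated virus that expresses a soma-targeted, red-tagged inhibitory opsin in neurons. In bacteria it is maintained through a high-copy ColE1/pUC-type origin and selected with ampicillin via the β-lactamase gene and its own promoter. An f1 phage origin and short lacZα and lacI remnants are carried over from the cloning backbone. The sequenced record is 5,666 nt, somewhat shorter than the sum of the catalogued backbone and insert sizes.

The expression cassette lies between two AAV2 inverted terminal repeats, which are the cis elements needed for genome replication and encapsidation. One of them is annotated only as a fragment. The human synapsin I promoter restricts expression to neurons. Between this promoter and mScarlet is an unannotated stretch of roughly 950 nt, which presumably holds the ZipACR coding sequence, a fast light-gated anion channelrhodopsin. It is followed directly by mScarlet and then a fragment of the Kv2.1 (Kcnb1) potassium channel, the motif that concentrates the fusion at the soma and proximal processes rather than in axons. Downstream are two WPRE fragments, suggesting a shortened version of this transcript-stabilising element, and SV40 polyadenylation signal fragments.

The record is inconsistent about the mutation. The purpose line gives I151V, whereas the insert name, mutation field, depositor comment and the "ZipT" name all indicate I151T. The construct is associated with work on dual-colour optical activation and suppression of neurons with high temporal precision, where it would serve as the light-driven silencing component, with mScarlet marking expressing cells.
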