Addgene plasmid #221617: AAV-hSyn-ZipT-mScarlet-KV2.1
Purpose: A recombinant AAV2 plasmid encoding the ZipACR I151V mutant and soma targeting with KV2.1 motif.
Depositing lab: John Lin. Depositing organization: University of Tasmania. Publication: Dual-color optical activation and suppression of neurons with high temporal precision. Mermet-Joret N, Moreno A, Zbela A, Ellendersen BE, Krauth N, von Philipsborn A, Piriz J, Lin JY, Nabavi S. eLife 2023 12:RP90327 10.7554/eLife.90327.1.
Backbone
  Vector backbone: AAV
  Backbone size w/o insert (bp): 4183
  Vector type: AAV
Growth in bacteria
  Bacterial resistance: Ampicillin, 100 μg/mL
  Growth temperature: 37°C
  Growth strain: NEB Stable
  Copy number: Unknown
Gene/Insert
  Gene/Insert name: ZipACR (I151T)-mScarlet with soma targeting
  Species: Synthetic
  Insert size (bp): 1839
  Mutation: ZipACR (I151T) with soma targeting
  Promoter: Human Synapsin
  Cloning method: Restriction Enzyme; 5′ cloning site BamHI (not destroyed); 3′ cloning site XbaI (not destroyed)
Terms and licenses: Academic/Nonprofit Terms; Industry Terms: Not Available to Industry
Depositor comments: ZipACR (I151T)-mScarlet with soma targeting. Please visit https://doi.org/10.7554/eLife.90327.1 for preprint.
How to cite: AAV-hSyn-ZipT-mScarlet-KV2.1 was a gift from John Lin (Addgene plasmid # 221617 ; http://n2t.net/addgene:221617 ; RRID:Addgene_221617)
